>Addgene plasmid #48052 | pICH75334 | depositor full sequence | sequence record 69052 | Full Sequence
GTGGTTTAAACTATCAGTGTTTGACAGGATATATTGGCGGGTAAACCTAAGAGAAAAGAGCGTTTATTAG
AATAATCGGATATTTAAAAGGGCGTGAAAAGGTTTATCCGTTCGTCCATTTGTATGTGCCAACCACAGGA
ACCGTAAAAAGGCCGCGTTGCTGGCGTTTTTCCATAGGCTCCGCCCCCCTGACGAGCATCACAAAAATCG
ACGCTCAAGTCAGAGGTGGCGAAACCCGACAGGACTATAAAGATACCAGGCGTTTCCCCCTGGAAGCTCC
CTCGTGCGCTCTCCTGTTCCGACCCTGCCGCTTACCGGATACCTGTCCGCCTTTCTCCCTTCGGGAAGCG
TGGCGCTTTCTCATAGCTCACGCTGTAGGTATCTCAGTTCGGTGTAGGTCGTTCGCTCCAAGCTGGGCTG
TGTGCACGAACCCCCCGTTCAGCCCGACCGCTGCGCCTTATCCGGTAACTATCGTCTTGAGTCCAACCCG
GTAAGACACGACTTATCGCCACTGGCAGCAGCCACTGGTAACAGGATTAGCAGAGCGAGGTATGTAGGCG
GTGCTACAGAGTTCTTGAAGTGGTGGCCTAACTACGGCTACACTAGAAGGACAGTATTTGGTATCTGCGC
TCTGCTGAAGCCAGTTACCTTCGGAAAAAGAGTTGGTAGCTCTTGATCCGGCAAACAAACCACCGCTGGT
AGCGGTGGTTTTTTTGTTTGCAAGCAGCAGATTACGCGCAGAAAAAAAGGATCTCAGGAAGATCCTTTGA
TCTTTTCTACGGGGTCTGACGCTCAGTGGAACGAAAACTCACGTTAAGGGATTTTGGTCATGAGATTATC
AAAAAGGATCTTCACCTAGATCCTTTTAAATTAAAAATGAAGTTTTAAATCAATCTAAAGTATATATGAG
TAAACTTGGTCTGACAGCTAAAACAATTCATCCAGTAAAATATAATATTTTATTTTCTCCCAATCAGGCT
TGATCCCCAGTAAGTCAAAAAATAGCTCGACATACTGTTCTTCCCCGATATCCTCCCTGATCGACCGGAC
GCAGAAGGCAATGTCATACCACTTGTCCGCCCTGCCGCTTCTCCCAAGATCAATAAAGCCACTTACTTTG
CCATCTTTCACAAAGATGTTGCTGTCTCCCAGGTCGCCGTGGGAAAAGACAAGTTCCTCTTCGGGCTTTT
CCGTCTTTAAAAAATCATACAGCTCGCGCGGATCTTTAAATGGAGTGTCCTCTTCCCAGTTTTCGCAATC
CACATCGGCCAGATCGTTATTCAGTAAGTAATCCAATTCGGCTAAGCGGCTGTCTAAGCTATTCGTATAG
GGACAATCCGATATGTCGATGGAGTGAAAGAGCCTGATGCACTCCGCATACAGCTCGATAATCTTTTCAG
GGCTTTGTTCATCTTCATACTCTTCCGAGCAAAGGACGCCATCGGCCTCACTCATGAGCAGATTGCTCCA
GCCATCATGCCGTTCAAAGTGCAGGACCTTTGGAACAGGCAGCTTTCCTTCCAGCCATAGCATCATGTCC
TTTTCCCGTTCCACATCATAGGTGGTCCCTTTATACCGGCTGTCCGTCATTTTTAAATATAGGTTTTCAT
TTTCTCCCACCAGCTTATATACCTTAGCAGGAGACATTCCTTCCGTATCTTTTACGCAGCGGTATTTTTC
GATCAGTTTTTTCAATTCCGGTGATATTCTCATTTTAGCCATACTCTTCCTTTTTCAATATTATTGAAGC
ATTTATCAGGGTTATTGTCTCATGAGCGGATACATATTTGAATGTATTTAGAAAAATAAACAAATAGGGG
TTCCGCGCACGAATTGGCCAGCGCTGCCATTTTTGGGGTGAGGCCGTTCGCGGCCGAGGGGCGCAGCCCC
TGGGGGGATGGGAGCTCGGTGCCTTGATGTGGGCGCCGGCGGTCGAGTGGCGACGGCGCGGCTTGTCCGC
GCCCTGGTAGATTGCCTGGCCGTAGGCCAGCCATTTTTGAGCGGCCAGCGGCCGCGATAGGCCGACGCGA
AGCGGCGGGGCGTAGGGAGCGCAGCGACCGAAGGGTAGGCGCTTTTTGCAGCTCTTCGGCTGTGCGCTGG
CCAGACAGTTATGCACAGGCCAGGCGGGTTTTAAGAGTTTTAATAAGTTTTAAAGAGTTTTAGGCGGAAA
AATCGCCTTTTTTCTCTTTTATATCAGTCACTTACATGTGTGACCGGTTCCCAATGTACGGCTTTGGGTT
CCCAATGTACGGGTTCCGGTTCCCAATGTACGGCTTTGGGTTCCCAATGTACGTGCTATCCACAGGAAAG
AAGCTTTTTCGACCTTTTTCCCCTGCTAGGGCAATTTGCCCTAGCATCTGCTCCGTACATTAGGAACCGG
CGGATGCTTCGCCCTCGATCAGGTTGCGGTAGCGCATGACTAGGATCGGGCCAGCCTGCCCCGCCTCCTC
CTTCAAATCGTACTCCGGCAGGTCATTTGACCCGATCAGCTTGCGCACGGTGAAACAGAACTTCTTGAAC
TCTCCGGCGCTGCCACTGCGTTCGTAGATCGTCTTGAACAACCATCTGGCTTCTGCCTTGCCTGCGGCGC
GGCGTGCCAGGCGGTAGAGAAAACGGCCGATGCCGGGATCGATCAAAAAGTAATCGGGGTGAACCGTCAG
CACGTCCGGGTTCTTGCCTTCTGTGATCTCGCGGTACATCCAATCAGCTAGCTCGATCTCGATGTACTCC
GGCCGCCCGGTTTCGCTCTTTACGATCTTGTAGCGGCTAATCAAGGCTTCACCCTCGGATACCGTCACCA
GGCGGCCGTTCTTGGCCTTCTTCGTACGCTGCATGGCAACGTGCGTGGTGTTTAACCGAATGCAGGTTTC
TACCAGGTCGTCTTTCTGCTTTCCGCCATCGGCTCGCCGGCAGAACTTGAGTACGTCCGCAACGTGTGGA
CGGAACACGCGGCCGGGCTTGTCTCCCTTCCCTTCCCGGTATCGGTTCATGGATTCGGTTAGATGGGAAA
CCGCCATCAGTACCAGGTCGTAATCCCACACACTGGCCATGCCGGCCGGCCCTGCGGAAACCTCTACGTG
CCCGTCTGGAAGCTCGTAGCGGATCACCTCGCCAGCTCGTCGGTCACGCTTCGACAGACGGAAAACGGCC
ACGTCCATGATGCTGCGACTATCGCGGGTGCCCACGTCATAGAGCATCGGAACGAAAAAATCTGGTTGCT
CGTCGCCCTTGGGCGGCTTCCTAATCGACGGCGCACCGGCTGCCGGCGGTTGCCGGGATTCTTTGCGGAT
TCGATCAGCGGCCGCTTGCCACGATTCACCGGGGCGTGCTTCTGCCTCGATGCGTTGCCGCTGGGCGGCC
TGCGCGGCCTTCAACTTCTCCACCAGGTCATCACCCAGCGCCGCGCCGATTTGTACCGGGCCGGATGGTT
TGCGACCGTCACGCCGATTCCTCGGGCTTGGGGGTTCCAGTGCCATTGCAGGGCCGGCAGACAACCCAGC
CGCTTACGCCTGGCCAACCGCCCGTTCCTCCACACATGGGGCATTCCACGGCGTCGGTGCCTGGTTGTTC
TTGATTTTCCATGCCGCCTCCTTTAGCCGCTAAAATTCATCTACTCATTTATTCATTTGCTCATTTACTC
TGGTAGCTGCGCGATGTATTCAGATAGCAGCTCGGTAATGGTCTTGCCTTGGCGTACCGCGTACATCTTC
AGCTTGGTGTGATCCTCCGCCGGCAACTGAAAGTTGACCCGCTTCATGGCTGGCGTGTCTGCCAGGCTGG
CCAACGTTGCAGCCTTGCTGCTGCGTGCGCTCGGACGGCCGGCACTTAGCGTGTTTGTGCTTTTGCTCAT
TTTCTCTTTACCTCATTAACTCAAATGAGTTTTGATTTAATTTCAGCGGCCAGCGCCTGGACCTCGCGGG
CAGCGTCGCCCTCGGGTTCTGATTCAAGAACGGTTGTGCCGGCGGCGGCAGTGCCTGGGTAGCTCACGCG
CTGCGTGATACGGGACTCAAGAATGGGCAGCTCGTACCCGGCCAGCGCCTCGGCAACCTCACCGCCGATG
CGCGTGCCTTTGATCGCCCGCGACACGACAAAGGCCGCTTGTAGCCTTCCATCCGTGACCTCAATGCGCT
GCTTAACCAGCTCCACCAGGTCGGCGGTGGCCCATATGTCGTAAGGGCTTGGCTGCACCGGAATCAGCAC
GAAGTCGGCTGCCTTGATCGCGGACACAGCCAAGTCCGCCGCCTGGGGCGCTCCGTCGATCACTACGAAG
TCGCGCCGGCCGATGGCCTTCACGTCGCGGTCAATCGTCGGGCGGTCGATGCCGACAACGGTTAGCGGTT
GATCTTCCCGCACGGCCGCCCAATCGCGGGCACTGCCCTGGGGATCGGAATCGACTAACAGAACATCGGC
CCCGGCGAGTTGCAGGGCGCGGGCTAGATGGGTTGCGATGGTCGTCTTGCCTGACCCGCCTTTCTGGTTA
AGTACAGCGATAACCTTCATGCGTTCCCCTTGCGTATTTGTTTATTTACTCATCGCATCATATACGCAGC
GACCGCATGACGCAAGCTGTTTTACTCAAATACACATCACCTTTTTAGACGGCGGCGCTCGGTTTCTTCA
GCGGCCAAGCTGGCCGGCCAGGCCGCCAGCTTGGCATCAGACAAACCGGCCAGGATTTCATGCAGCCGCA
CGGCTGATGGGCTGCCTGTATCGAGTGGTGATTTTGTGCCGAGCTGCCGGTCGGGGAGCTGTTGGCTGGC
TGGTGGCAGGATATATTGTGGTGTAAACAAATTGACGCTTAGACAACTTAATAACACATTGCGGACGTTT
TTAATGTACTGGGGTGGATGCAGTGGGCCCCACTCTGTGGAAGACAAGCAATGAGACCGCAGCTGGCACG
ACAGGTTTCCCGACTGGAAAGCGGGCAGTGAGCGCAACGCAATTAATGTGAGTTAGCTCACTCATTAGGC
ACCCCAGGCTTTACACTTTATGCTTCCGGCTCGTATGTTGTGTGGAATTGTGAGCGGATAACAATTTCAC
ACAGGAAACAGCTATGACCATGATTACGCCAAGCTTGCATGCCTGCAGGTCGACTCTAGAGGATCCCCGG
GTACCGAGCTCGAATTCACTGGCCGTCGTTTTACAACGTCGTGACTGGGAAAACCCTGGCGTTACCCAAC
TTAATCGCCTTGCAGCACATCCCCCTTTCGCCAGCTGGCGTAATAGCGAAGAGGCCCGCACCGATCGCCC
TTCCCAACAGTTGCGCAGCCTGAATGGCGAATGGCGCCTGATGCGGTATTTTCTCCTTACGCATCTGTGC
GGTATTTCACACCGCATATGGTGCACTCTCAGTACAATCTGCTCTGATGCCGCATAGTTAAGCCAGCCCC
GACACCCGCCAACACCCGCTGACGCGCCCTGACGGGCTTGTCTGCTCCCGGCATCCGCTTACAGACAAGC
TGTGAGGTCTCAGGGACACGAA
Features (pLannotate 1.2.2; 16 found; start..end, strand, type, name):
     22..46      +  misc_feature   RB T-DNA repeat: right border repeat from nopaline C58 T-DNA
    169..756     -  rep_origin     ori: high-copy-number ColE1/pMB1/pBR322/pUC origin of replication
    931..1722    -  CDS            aphA: KKA3_ENTFL - Experimental evidence at protein level: Swiss-Prot protein existence level 1. Resistance to kanamycin and structurally-related aminoglycosides, including amikacin. From Enterococcus faecalis (Streptococcus faecalis).
   1723..1827    -  promoter       AmpR promoter: bla
   1844..1904    -  rep_origin     oriV (fragment): incP origin of replication
   2110..2304    -  rep_origin     pVS1 oriV: origin of replication for the Pseudomonas plasmid pVS1 (Heeb et al., 2000)
   2370..3438    -  CDS            pVS1 RepA (fragment): replication protein from the Pseudomonas plasmid pVS1 (Heeb et al., 2000)
   3871..4500    -  CDS            pVS1 StaA: stability protein from the Pseudomonas plasmid pVS1 (Heeb et al., 2000)
   4764..4788    +  misc_feature   LB T-DNA repeat: left border repeat from nopaline C58 T-DNA
   4889..4931    +  CDS            lacI (fragment): lac repressor; lacI; The lac repressor binds to the lac operator to inhibit transcription in E. coli. This inhibition can be relieved by adding lactose or isopropyl-β-D-thiogalactopyranoside (IPTG).
   4944..4965    +  protein_bind   CAP binding site: CAP binding activates transcription in the presence of cAMP. E. coli catabolite activator protein
   4980..5010    +  promoter       lac promoter: promoter for the E. coli lac operon
   5018..5034    +  protein_bind   lac operator: The lac repressor binds to the lac operator to inhibit transcription in E. coli. This inhibition can be relieved by adding lactose or isopropyl-β-D-thiogalactopyranoside (IPTG). lac repressor encoded by lacI
   5071..5127    -  misc_feature   MCS: pUC18/19 multiple cloning site
   5124..5281    +  CDS            lacZα (fragment): LacZα fragment of β-galactosidase; lacZ fragment
   5287..5386    -  misc_feature   bom (fragment): basis of mobility region from pBR322
