[The description below was written by a language model from this plasmid's Addgene catalogue record and pLannotate feature annotations shown in this document.]
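Description:
pICH75334 is an empty "level P" cloning vector from the MoClo modular cloning system, a hierarchical scheme for standardized assembly of multigene constructs. It is a binary vector for Agrobacterium-mediated T-DNA delivery to plant cells, and its self-made backbone is derived from pPZP200 and pUC19. It carries no insert. The catalogue lists the backbone as 4,887 bp, whereas the depositor's full sequence is 5,482 nt. The difference is roughly what the lacZα cassette would add, although the record does not explain it.

Two replication systems let the plasmid shuttle between hosts. A high-copy ColE1/pUC-type origin drives replication in E. coli. The pVS1 origin, together with the pVS1 RepA replication protein and StaA stability protein, supports maintenance in Agrobacterium. Small fragments of an incP oriV and of the pBR322 bom region are also annotated, and these appear to be remnants of the parental backbones. Selection is by kanamycin, conferred by an aphA-type aminoglycoside phosphotransferase gene that lies directly downstream of the bla (AmpR) promoter.

Because the plasmid is circular, the interval running from the nopaline C58 left border repeat to the right border repeat forms the T-DNA region. This interval holds a lacZα cassette made up of the CAP binding site, lac promoter and operator, a pUC-type multiple cloning site and the lacZα fragment. The cassette serves as a blue/white screening marker: when assembled DNA replaces it, recombinant colonies are white. The feature table does not annotate the type IIS restriction sites or fusion overhangs used for assembly, so these details cannot be given from the record. Finished assemblies sit between the borders and can be transferred into plant cells.
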