Addgene plasmid #48052: pICH75334
Purpose: (Empty Backbone)
Depositing lab: Sylvestre Marillonnet. Depositing organization: Leibniz Institute of Plant Biochemistry (IPB). Publication: A modular cloning system for standardized assembly of multigene constructs. Weber E, Engler C, Gruetzner R, Werner S, Marillonnet S. PLoS One. 2011 Feb 18;6(2):e16765. doi: 10.1371/journal.pone.0016765. PubMed 21364738.
Backbone
  Vector backbone: derived from pPZP200 and pUC19
  Backbone manufacturer: self-made
  Backbone size (bp): 4887
  Vector type: Unspecified
  Selectable markers: LacZ alpha
Growth in bacteria
  Bacterial resistance: Kanamycin, 50 μg/mL
  Growth temperature: 37°C
  Growth strain: DH10B
  Copy number: High Copy
Gene/Insert
  Gene/Insert name: None
Terms and licenses: Academic/Nonprofit Terms; Industry Terms: Not Available to Industry
Depositor comments: level P cloning vector, replicates in E.coli and Agrobacterium, binary vector for Agrobacterium T-DNA delivery to plant cells
How to cite: pICH75334 was a gift from Sylvestre Marillonnet (Addgene plasmid # 48052 ; http://n2t.net/addgene:48052 ; RRID:Addgene_48052)
