>Addgene plasmid #48052 | pICH75334 | addgene partial sequence | sequence record 71163 | LB-F1 5'-gtggtgtaaacaaattgacgc-3'
CATTGCGGACGTTTTTAATGTACTGGGGTGGATGCAGTGGGCCCCACTCTGTGGAAGACAAGCAATGAGA
CCGCAGCTGGCACGACAGGTTTCCCGACTGGAAAGCGGGCAGTGAGCGCAACGCAATTAATGTGAGTTAG
CTCACTCATTAGGCACCCCAGGCTTTACACTTTATGCTTCCGGCTCGTATGTTGTGTGGAATTGTGAGCG
GATAACAATTTCACACAGGAAACAGCTATGACCATGATTACGCCAAGCTTGCATGCCTGCAGGTCGACTC
TAGAGGATCCCCGGGTACCGAGCTCGAATTCACTGGCCGTCGTTTTACAACGTCGTGACTGGGAAAACCC
TGGCGTTACCCAACTTAATCGCCTTGCAGCACATCCCCCTTTCGCCAGCTGGCGTAATAGCGAAGAGGCC
CGCACCGATCGCCCTTCCCAACAGTTGCGCAGCCTGAATGGCGAATGGCGCCTGATGCGGTATTTTCTCC
TTACGCATCTGTGCGGTATTTCACACCGCATATGGTGCACTCTCAGTACAATCTGCTCTGATGCCGCATA
GTTAAGCCAGCCCCGACACCCGCCAACACCCGCTGACGCGCCCTGACGGGCTTGTCTGCTCCCGGCATCC
GCTTACAGACAAGCTGTGAGGTCTCAGGGACACGAAGTGGTTTAAACTATCAGTGTTTGACAGGATATAT
TGGCGGGTAAACCTAAGAGAAAAGAGCGTTTATTAGAATAATCGGATATTTAAAAGGGCGTGAAAAGGTT
TATCCGTTCGTCCATTTGTATGTGCCAACCACAGGAACCGTAAAAAGGCCGCGTTGCTGGCGTTTTTCCA
TAGGCTCCGCCCCCCTGACGAGCATCACAAAAATCGACGCTCAAGTCAGAGGTGGCGAAACCCGACAGGA
CTATAAAGATACCAGGCGTTTCCCCCTGGAAGCTCCCTCGTGCGCTCTCCTGTTCCGACCCTGCCGCTTA
CCGGATACCTGTCCGCCTTTCTCCCTTCGGGAAGCGTGGCGCTTTCTCATAGCTCACGCTGTAGGTATCT
CAGTTCGGTGTAGGTCGTTCGCTCCAAGCTGGGCTGTGTGCACGAACCCCC
